>Addgene plasmid #233693 | AAV 9P31-hSyn-Venus-P2A-Tau-RING | addgene full sequence | sequence record 466808 | Addgene NGS Result
CTTGCCCGGCGTCAATACGGGATAATACCGCGCCACATAGCAGAACTTTAAAAGTGCTCATCATTGGAAA
ACGTTCTTCGGGGCGAAAACTCTCAAGGATCTTACCGCTGTTGAGATCCAGTTCGATGTAACCCACTCGT
GCACCCAACTGATCTTCAGCATCTTTTACTTTCACCAGCGTTTCTGGGTGAGCAAAAACAGGAAGGCAAA
ATGCCGCAAAAAAGGGAATAAGGGCGACACGGAAATGTTGAATACTCATACTCTTCCTTTTTCAATATTA
TTGAAGCATTTATCAGGGTTATTGTCTCATGAGCGGATACATATTTGAATGTATTTAGAAAAATAAACAA
ATAGGGGTTCCGCGCACATTTCCCCGAAAAGTGCCACCTGACGTCTAAGAAACCATTATTATCATGACAT
TAACCTATAAAAATAGGCGTATCACGAGGCCCTTTCGTCTCGCGCGTTTCGGTGATGACGGTGAAAACCT
CTGACACATGCAGCTCCCGGAGACGGTCACAGCTTGTCTGTAAGCGGATGCCGGGAGCAGACAAGCCCGT
CAGGGCGCGTCAGCGGGTGTTGGCGGGTGTCGGGGCTGGCTTAACTATGCGGCATCAGAGCAGATTGTAC
TGAGAGTGCACCATAAAATTGTAAACGTTAATATTTTGTTAAAATTCGCGTTAAATTTTTGTTAAATCAG
CTCATTTTTTAACCAATAGACCGAAATCGGCAAAATCCCTTATAAATCAAAAGAATAGCCCGAGATAGAG
T
[37 nt withheld, positions 772-808]
AAAGAACGTGGACTCCAACGTCAAAGG
[141 nt withheld, positions 836-976]
G
[46 nt withheld, positions 978-1023]
A
[95 nt withheld, positions 1025-1119]
TATGCGGTGTGAAATACCGCACAGATGCGTAAGGAGAAAATACCGCATCAGGCGCCCCTGCAGGCAGCTG
CGCGCTCGCTCGCTCACTGAGGCCGCCCGGGCAAAGCCCGGGCGTCGGGCGACCTTTGGTCGCCCGGCCT
CAGTGAGCGAGCGAGCGCGCAGAGAGGGAGTGGCCAACTCCATCACTAGGGGTTCCTGCGGCCGCTCGGT
CCGCACGTGGTTACCTACAAAATCAGAAGGACAGGGAAGGGAGCAGTGGTTCACGCCTGTAATCCCAGCA
ATTTGGGAGGCCAAGGTGGGTAGATCACCTGAGATTAGGAGTTGGAGACCAGCCTGGCCAATATGGTGAA
ACCCCGTCTCTACCAAAAAAACAAAAATTAGCTGAGCCTGGTCATGCATGCCTGGAATCCCAACAACTCG
GGAGGCTGAGGCAGGAGAATCGCTTGAACCCAGGAGGCGGAGATTGCAGTGAGCCAAGATTGTGCCACTG
CACTCCAGCTTGGTTCCCAATAGACCCCGCAGGCCCTACAGGTTGTCTTCCCAACTTGCCCCTTGCTCCA
TACCACCCCCCTCCACCCCATAATATTATAGAAGGACACCTAGTCAGACAAAATGATGCAACTTAATTTT
ATTAGGACAAGGCTGGTGGGCACTGGAGTGGCAACTTCCAGGGCCAGGAGAGGCACTGGGGAGGGGTCAC
AGGGATGCCACCCGTAGATCTCTCGAGCAGCGCTCGGTATCGATGCGGGGAGGCGGCCCAAAGGGAGATC
CGACTCGTCTGAGGGCGAAGGCGAAGACGCGGAAGAGGCCGCAGAGCCGGCAGCAGGCCGCGGGAAGGAA
GGTCCGCTGGATTGAGGGCCGAAGGGACGTAGCAGAAGGACGTCCCGCGCAGAATCCAGGTGGCAACATA
GGCGAGCAGCCAAGGAAAGGACGATGATTTCCCCGACAACACCACGGAATTGTCAGTGCCCAACAGCCGA
GCCCCTGTCCAGCAGCGGGCAAGGCAGGCGGCGATGAGTTCCGCCGTGGCAATAGGGAGGGGGAAAGCGA
AAGTCCCGGAAAGGAGCTGACAGGTGGTGGCAATGCCCCAACCAGTGGGGGTTGCGTCAGCAAACACAGT
GCACACCACGCCACGTTGCCTGACAACGGGCCACAACTCCTCATAAAGAGACAGCAACCAGGATTTATAC
AAGGAGGAGAAAATGAAAGCCATACGGGAAGCAATAGCATGATACAAAGGCATTAAAGCAGCGTATCCAC
ATAGCGTAAAAGGAGCAACATAGTTAAGAATACCAGTCAATCTTTCACAAATTTTGTAATCCAGAGGTTG
ATTATCGATAAGCTTGATATCTTACTCTCTGGCCTCCTGGCTGATTTCTTTAAGGTTGTTCACCATGTTG
GCTAGCTGTCGATTGGGCCGGAGATTCTTGAGCAGAAAGCGCTGCCGGCACACAGGACAGACGCTGCCCC
CACCTTTCCCAACCTGAGAGATGCATTCCTGGCAGAAGCTGTGGCCACACTCGATGCTCACAGGCTCCAC
GAAGGGGTCCAGGCAGATAGGGCATGTGACCTCCTCCCACATCATTGTCAAGCGTGCTGCTGAAGCCATG
CCTGAGCCACCTCCGGATCCGAATTCCAAACCCTGCTTGGCCAGGGAGGCAGACACCTCGTCAGCTAGCG
TGGCGAGCTGGGGCGAGTCTACCATGTCGATGCTGCCGGTGGAGGAGACATTGCTGAGATGCCGTGGAGA
CGTGTCCCCAGACACCACTGGCGACTTGTACACGATCTCCGCCCCGTGGTCTGTCTTGGCTTTGGCGTTC
TCGCGGAAGGTCAGCTTGTGGGTTTCAATCTTTTTATTTCCTCCGCCAGGGACGTGGGTGATATTGTCCA
GGGACCCAATCTTCGACTGGACTCTGTCCTTGAAGTCAAGCTTCTCAGATTTTACTTCCACCTGGCCACC
TCCTGGTTTATGATGGATGTTGCCTAATGAGCCACACTTGGAGGTCACCTTGCTCAGGTCAACTGGTTTG
TAGACTATTTGCACACTGCCGCCTCCACTGACGTGTTTGATATTATCCTTTGAGCCACACTTGGACTGGA
CGTTGCTAAGATCCAGCTTCTTATTAATTATCTGCACCTTCCCGCCTCCCGGCTGGTGCTTCAGGTTCTC
AGTGGAGCCGATCTTGGACTTGACATTCTTCAGGTCTGGCATGGGCACGGGGGCTGTCTGCAGGCGGCTC
TTGGCGGAAGACGGCGACTTGGGTGGAGTACGGACCACTGCCACCTTCTTGGGCTCCCGGGTGGGTGGGG
TTGGAAGGGACGGGGTGCGGGAGCGGCTGCCGGGAGTGCCTGGGGAGCCGGGGCTGCTGTAGCCGCTGCG
ATCCCCTGATTTTGGAGGTTCACCAGAGCTGGGTGGTGTCTTTGGAGCGGGCGGGGTTTTTGCTGGAATC
CTGGTGGCGTTGGCCTGGCCCTTCTGGCCTGGAGGGGCTGCTCCCCGCGGTGTGGCGATCTTCGTTTTAC
CATCAGCCCCCTTGGCTTTTTTGTCATCGCTTCCAGTCCCGTCTTTGCTTTTACTGACCATGCGAGCTTG
GGTCACGTGACCAGCAGCTTCGTCTTCCAGGCTGGGGGTGTCTCCAATGCCTGCTTCTTCAGCTTTCAGG
CCAGCGTCCGTGTCACCCTCTTGGTCTTGGTGCATGGTGTAGCCCCCCTGATCTTTCCTGTCCCCCAACC
CGTACGTCCCAGCGTGATCTTCCATCACTTCGAACTCCTGGCGGGGCTCAGCCATCTTAATTAAAGGTCC
AGGGTTCTCCTCCACGTCTCCAGCCTGCTTCAGCAGGCTGAAGTTAGTAGCTCCGCTTCCGAATTCCTTG
TACAGCTCGTCCATGCCGAGAGTGATCCCGGCGGCGGTCACGAACTCCAGCAGGACCATGTGATCGCGCT
TCTCGTTGGGGTCTTTGCTCAGGGCGGACTGGTAGCTCAGGTAGTGGTTGTCGGGCAGCAGCACGGGGCC
GTCGCCGATGGGGGTGTTCTGCTGGTAGTGGTCGGCGAGCTGCACGCCGCCGTCCTCGATGTTGTGGCGG
ATCTTGAAGTTGGCCTTGATGCCGTTCTTCTGCTTGTCGGCGGTGATATAGACGTTGTGGCTGTTGTAGT
TGTACTCCAGCTTGTGCCCCAGGATGTTGCCGTCCTCCTTGAAGTCGATGCCCTTCAGCTCGATGCGGTT
CACCAGGGTGTCGCCCTCGAACTTCACCTCGGCGCGGGTCTTGTAGTTGCCGTCGTCCTTGAAGAAGATG
GTGCGCTCCTGGACGTAGCCTTCGGGCATGGCGGACTTGAAGAAGTCGTGCTGCTTCATGTGGTCGGGGT
AGCGGGCGAAGCACTGCAGGCCGTAGCCCAGGGTGGTCACGAGGGTGGGCCAGGGCACGGGCAGCTTGCC
GGTGGTGCAGATCAGCTTCAGGGTCAGCTTGCCGTAGGTGGCATCGCCCTCGCCCTCGCCGGACACGCTG
AACTTGTGGCCGTTTACGTCGCCGTCCAGCTCGACCAGGATGGGCACCACCCCGGTGAACAGCTCCTCGC
CCTTGCTCACCATGGTACCTTCTCGACTGCGCTCTCAGGCACGACACGACTCCTCCGCTGCCCACCGCAG
ACTGAGGCAGCGCTGAGTCGCCGGCGCCGCAGCGCAGATGGTCGCGCCCGTGCCCCCCTATCTCGCGCCT
CGCGTGGTGCGGTCCGGCTGGGCCGGCGGCGGCGCGGACGCGACCAAGGTGGCCGGGAAGGGGAGTTTGC
GGGGGACCGGCGAGTGACGTCAGCGCGCCTTCAGTGCTGAGGCGGCGGTGGCGCGCGCCGCCAGGCGGGG
GCGAAGGCACTGTCCGCGGTGCTGAAGCTGGCAGTGCGCACGCGCCTCGCCGCATCCTGTTTCCCCTCCC
CCTCTCTGATAGGGGATGCGCAATTTGGGGAATGGGGGTTGGGTGCTTGTCCAGTGGGTCGGGGTCGGTC
GTCAGGTAGGCACCCCCACCCCGCCTCATCCTGGTCCTAAAACCCACTTGCACTCATACGCAGGGCCCTC
TGCAGTCTAGACACACGCGTGCGGCCGCAGGAACCCCTAGTGATGGAGTTGGCCACTCCCTCTCTGCGCG
CTCGCTCGCTCACTGAGGCCGGGCGACCAAAGGTCGCCCGACGCCCGGGCGGCCTCAGTGAGCGAGCGAG
CGCGCAGCTGCCTGCAGGACATGTGAGCAAAAGGCCAGCAAAAGGCCAGGAACCGTAAAAAGGCCGCGTT
GCTGGCGTTTTTCCATAGGCTCCGCCCCCCTGACGAGCATCACAAAAATCGACGCTCAAGTCAGAGGTGG
CGAAACCCGACAGGACTATAAAGATACCAGGCGTTTCCCCCTGGAAGCTCCCTCGTGCGCTCTCCTGTTC
CGACCCTGCCGCTTACCGGATACCTGTCCGCCTTTCTCCCTTCGGGAAGCGTGGCGCTTTCTCATAGCTC
ACGCTGTAGGTATCTCAGTTCGGTGTAGGTCGTTCGCTCCAAGCTGGGCTGTGTGCACGAACCCCCCGTT
CAGCCCGACCGCTGCGCCTTATCCGGTAACTATCGTCTTGAGTCCAACCCGGTAAGACACGACTTATCGC
CACTGGCAGCAGCCACTGGTAACAGGATTAGCAGAGCGAGGTATGTAGGCGGTGCTACAGAGTTCTTGAA
GTGGTGGCCTAACTACGGCTACACTAGAAGAACAGTATTTGGTATCTGCGCTCTGCTGAAGCCAGTTACC
TTCGGAAAAAGAGTTGGTAGCTCTTGATCCGGCAAACAAACCACCGCTGGTAGCGGTGGTTTTTTTGTTT
GCAAGCAGCAGATTACGCGCAGAAAAAAAGGATCTCAAGAAGATCCTTTGATCTTTTCTACGGGGTCTGA
CGCTCAGTGGAACGAAAACTCACGTTAAGGGATTTTGGTCATGAGATTATCAAAAAGGATCTTCACCTAG
ATCCTTTTAAATTAAAAATGAAGTTTTAAATCAATCTAAAGTATATATGAGTAAACTTGGTCTGACAGTT
ACCAATGCTTAATCAGTGAGGCACCTATCTCAGCGATCTGTCTATTTCGTTCATCCATAGTTGCCTGACT
CCCCGTCGTGTAGATAACTACGATACGGGAGGGCTTACCATCTGGCCCCAGTGCTGCAATGATACCGCGA
GACCCACGCTCACCGGCTCCAGATTTATCAGCAATAAACCAGCCAGCCGGAAGGGCCGAGCGCAGAAGTG
GTCCTGCAACTTTATCCGCCTCCATCCAGTCTATTAATTGTTGCCGGGAAGCTAGAGTAAGTAGTTCGCC
AGTTAATAGTTTGCGCAACGTTGTTGCCATTGCTACAGGCATCGTGGTGTCACGCTCGTCGTTTGGTATG
GCTTCATTCAGCTCCGGTTCCCAACGATCAAGGCGAGTTACATGATCCCCCATGTTGTGCAAAAAAGCGG
TTAGCTCCTTCGGTCCTCCGATCGTTGTCAGAAGTAAGTTGGCCGCAGTGTTATCACTCATGGTTATGGC
AGCACTGCATAATTCTCTTACTGTCATGCCATCCGTAAGATGCTTTTCTGTGACTGGTGAGTACTCAACC
AAGTCATTCTGAGAATAGTGTATGCGGCGACCGAGTTGCT
Features (pLannotate 1.2.2; 17 found; start..end, strand, type, name):
    260..364     -  promoter       AmpR promoter: bla
    459..494     +  CDS            rop (fragment): Rop protein, which maintains plasmids at low copy number; rop
    596..645     +  misc_feature   bom (fragment): basis of mobility region from pBR322
    646..1101    -  rep_origin     f1 ori (sequence partly withheld): f1 bacteriophage origin of replication; arrow indicates direction of (+) strand synthesis
   1120..1171    +  misc_feature   bom (fragment): basis of mobility region from pBR322
   1176..1316    -  repeat_region  AAV2 ITR: inverted terminal repeat of adeno-associated virus serotype 2 inverted
   1356..1832    -  polyA_signal   hGH poly(A) signal: human growth hormone polyadenylation signal
   1864..2452    -  misc_feature   WPRE: woodchuck hepatitis virus posttranscriptional regulatory element
   2452..2470    -  misc_feature   MCS (fragment): pBluescript multiple cloning site
   2474..2728    -  CDS            TRIM21 (fragment): RO52_HUMAN - Also known as RNF81, RO52, SSA1. Experimental evidence at protein level: Swiss-Prot protein existence level 1. E3 ubiquitin-protein ligase whose activity is dependent on E2 enzymes, UBE2D1, UBE2D2, UBE2E1 and UBE2E2. Forms a ubiquitin ligase complex in cooperation with the E2 UBE2D2 that is used not only for the ubiquitination of USP4 and IKBKB but also for its self-ubiquitination. Component of cullin-RING-based SCF (SKP1-CUL1-F-box protein) E3 ubiquitin-protein ligase complexes such as SCF(SKP2)-like complexes. A TRIM21-containing SCF(SKP2)-like complex is shown to mediate ubiqui
   2756..3904    -  CDS            MAPT (fragment): TAU_SPECI - Experimental evidence at protein level: Swiss-Prot protein existence level 1. Promotes microtubule assembly and stability, and might be involved in the establishment and maintenance of neuronal polarity. The C-terminus binds axonal microtubules while the N-terminus binds neural plasma membrane components, suggesting that tau functions as a linker protein between both. Axonal polarity is predetermined by tau localization (in the neuronal cell) in the domain of the cell body defined by the centrosome. The short isoforms allow plasticity of the cytoskeleton whereas the longer isoforms
   3986..4702    -  CDS            Venus: Venus is a basic (constitutively fluorescent) yellow fluorescent protein published in 2002, derived from Aequorea victoria. It is reported to be a rapidly-maturing weak dimer with moderate acid sensitivity.
   4716..5163    -  promoter       hSyn promoter: human synapsin I promoter; confers neuron-specific expression (Kügler et al., 2003)
   5243..5270    -  repeat_region  AAV2 ITR (fragment): inverted terminal repeat of adeno-associated virus serotype 2 inverted
   5299..5326    -  repeat_region  AAV2 ITR (fragment): inverted terminal repeat of adeno-associated virus serotype 2 inverted
   5399..5987    -  rep_origin     ori: high-copy-number ColE1/pMB1/pBR322/pUC origin of replication
   6158..259     -  CDS            AmpR (across the origin): β-lactamase; bla; confers resistance to ampicillin, carbenicillin, and related antibiotics
