[The description below was written by a language model from this plasmid's Addgene catalogue record and pLannotate feature annotations shown in this document.]
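Description:
AAV 9P31-hSyn-Venus-P2A-Tau-RING is a 6,759-nt AAV transfer plasmid for neuron-restricted mammalian expression. It is maintained in E. coli through a high-copy ColE1/pUC-type origin and selected with ampicillin via the β-lactamase gene. An f1 phage origin and small remnants of pBR322 rop and bom sequences are also present in the backbone. The expression cassette lies between AAV2 inverted terminal repeats, which allow the intervening DNA to be replicated and packaged into recombinant AAV particles when rep, cap and helper functions are supplied separately. One ITR is annotated in full, while the other is detected only as two short fragments, which may reflect incomplete sequencing or annotation of this structured repeat or a partial deletion. The "9P31" in the name (written "93P1" in the backbone field) is not explained in the record, and no capsid gene is annotated on this plasmid.

Within the ITRs, the human synapsin I promoter drives a single open reading frame encoding the yellow fluorescent protein Venus, a P2A self-cleaving peptide (named in the insert but not separately annotated) and a tau (MAPT) sequence fused at its C-terminus to a fragment of the E3 ubiquitin ligase TRIM21, corresponding to the RING domain named in the construct. P2A ribosomal skipping yields Venus as a separate marker of transduced neurons alongside the Tau-RING fusion. A WPRE and the human growth hormone polyadenylation signal follow the coding sequence to enhance transcript stability and processing. According to the associated publication title, the construct belongs to work that co-opts templated aggregation to degrade pathogenic tau assemblies. The implied design is that the tau moiety incorporates into aggregates and brings the ubiquitin ligase RING domain with it.
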