Addgene plasmid #233693: AAV 9P31-hSyn-Venus-P2A-Tau-RING
Purpose: AAV expression of Venus-P2A-Tau-RING from hSyn promoter
Depositing lab: Leo James. Depositing organization: MRC Laboratory of Molecular Biology. Publication: Co-opting templated aggregation to degrade pathogenic tau assemblies and improve motor function. Miller LVC, Papa G, Vaysburd M, Cheng S, Sweeney PW, Smith A, Franco C, Katsinelos T, Huang M, Sanford SAI, Benn J, Farnsworth J, Higginson K, Joyner H, McEwan WA, James LC. Cell. 2024 Oct 17;187(21):5967-5980.e17. doi: 10.1016/j.cell.2024.08.024. Epub 2024 Sep 13. PubMed 39276772.
Backbone
  Vector backbone: AAV 93P1
  Vector type: Mammalian Expression, AAV
Growth in bacteria
  Bacterial resistance: Ampicillin, 100 μg/mL
  Growth temperature: 37°C
  Growth strain: NEB Stable
  Copy number: Unknown
Gene/Insert
  Gene/Insert name: Venus-P2A-Tau-RING
Terms and licenses: Academic/Nonprofit Terms; Industry Terms: Not Available to Industry
How to cite: AAV 9P31-hSyn-Venus-P2A-Tau-RING was a gift from Leo James (Addgene plasmid # 233693 ; http://n2t.net/addgene:233693 ; RRID:Addgene_233693)
